>Addgene plasmid #207819 | p663-UBC-miniTurbo-V5-ZNF746 | addgene full sequence | sequence record 417843 | Addgene NGS Result
AGGTGGCACTTTTCGGGGAAATGTGCGCGGAACCCCTATTTGTTTATTTTTCTAAATACATTCAAATATG
TATCCGCTCATGAGACAATAACCCTGATAAATGCTTCAATAATATTGAAAAAGGAAGAGTATGAGTATTC
AACATTTCCGTGTCGCCCTTATTCCCTTTTTTGCGGCATTTTGCCTTCCTGTTTTTGCTCACCCAGAAAC
GCTGGTGAAAGTAAAAGATGCTGAAGATCAGTTGGGTGCACGAGTGGGTTACATCGAACTGGATCTCAAC
AGCGGTAAGATCCTTGAGAGTTTTCGCCCCGAAGAACGTTTTCCAATGATGAGCACTTTTAAAGTTCTGC
TATGTGGCGCGGTATTATCCCGTATTGACGCCGGGCAAGAGCAACTCGGTCGCCGCATACACTATTCTCA
GAATGACTTGGTTGAGTACTCACCAGTCACAGAAAAGCATCTTACGGATGGCATGACAGTAAGAGAATTA
TGCAGTGCTGCCATAACCATGAGTGATAACACTGCGGCCAACTTACTTCTGACAACGATCGGAGGACCGA
AGGAGCTAACCGCTTTTTTGCACAACATGGGGGATCATGTAACTCGCCTTGATCGTTGGGAACCGGAGCT
GAATGAAGCCATACCAAACGACGAGCGTGACACCACGATGCCTGTAGCAATGGCAACAACGTTGCGCAAA
CTATTAACTGGCGAACTACTTACTCTAGCTTCCCGGCAACAATTAATAGACTGGATGGAGGCGGATAAAG
TTGCAGGACCACTTCTGCGCTCGGCCCTTCCGGCTGGCTGGTTTATTGCTGATAAATCTGGAGCCGGTGA
GCGTGGGTCTCGCGGTATCATTGCAGCACTGGGGCCAGATGGTAAGCCCTCCCGTATCGTAGTTATCTAC
ACGACGGGGAGTCAGGCAACTATGGATGAACGAAATAGACAGATCGCTGAGATAGGTGCCTCACTGATTA
AGCATTGGTAACTGTCAGACCAAGTTTACTCATATATACTTTAGATTGATTTAAAACTTCATTTTTAATT
TAAAAGGATCTAGGTGAAGATCCTTTTTGATAATCTCATGACCAAAATCCCTTAACGTGAGTTTTCGTTC
CACTGAGCGTCAGACCCCGTAGAAAAGATCAAAGGATCTTCTTGAGATCCTTTTTTTCTGCGCGTAATCT
GCTGCTTGCAAACAAAAAAACCACCGCTACCAGCGGTGGTTTGTTTGCCGGATCAAGAGCTACCAACTCT
TTTTCCGAAGGTAACTGGCTTCAGCAGAGCGCAGATACCAAATACTGTTCTTCTAGTGTAGCCGTAGTTA
GGCCACCACTTCAAGAACTCTGTAGCACCGCCTACATACCTCGCTCTGCTAATCCTGTTACCAGTGGCTG
CTGCCAGTGGCGATAAGTCGTGTCTTACCGGGTTGGACTCAAGACGATAGTTACCGGATAAGGCGCAGCG
GTCGGGCTGAACGGGGGGTTCGTGCACACAGCCCAGCTTGGAGCGAACGACCTACACCGAACTGAGATAC
CTACAGCGTGAGCTATGAGAAAGCGCCACGCTTCCCGAAGGGAGAAAGGCGGACAGGTATCCGGTAAGCG
GCAGGGTCGGAACAGGAGAGCGCACGAGGGAGCTTCCAGGGGGAAACGCCTGGTATCTTTATAGTCCTGT
CGGGTTTCGCCACCTCTGACTTGAGCGTCGATTTTTGTGATGCTCGTCAGGGGGGCGGAGCCTATGGAAA
AACGCCAGCAACGCGGCCTTTTTACGGTTCCTGGCCTTTTGCTGGCCTTTTGCTCACATGTTCTTTCCTG
CGTTATCCCCTGATTCTGTGGATAACCGTATTACCGCCTTTGAGTGAGCTGATACCGCTCGCCGCAGCCG
AACGACCGAGCGCAGCGAGTCAGTGAGCGAGGAAGCGGAAGAGCGCCCAATACGCAAACCGCCTCTCCCC
GCGCGTTGGCCGATTCATTAATGCAGCTGGCACGACAGGTTTCCCGACTGGAAAGCGGGCAGTGAGCGCA
ACGCAATTAATGTGAGTTAGCTCACTCATTAGGCACCCCAGGCTTTACACTTTATGCTTCCGGCTCGTAT
GTTGTGTGGAATTGTGAGCGGATAACAATTTCACACAGGAAACAGCTATGACCATGATTACGCCAAGCGC
GCAATTAACCCTCACTAAAGGGAACAAAAGCTGGAGCTGCAAGCTTAATGTAGTCTTATGCAATACTCTT
GTAGTCTTGCAACATGGTAACGATGAGTTAGCAACATGCCTTACAAGGAGAGAAAAAGCACCGTGCATGC
CGATTGGTGGAAGTAAGGTGGTACGATCGTGCCTTATTAGGAAGGCAACAGACGGGTCTGACATGGATTG
GACGAACCACTGAATTGCCGCATTGCAGAGATATTGTATTTAAGTGCCTAGCTCGATACATAAACGGGTC
TCTCTGGTTAGACCAGATCTGAGCCTGGGAGCTCTCTGGCTAACTAGGGAACCCACTGCTTAAGCCTCAA
TAAAGCTTGCCTTGAGTGCTTCAAGTAGTGTGTGCCCGTCTGTTGTGTGACTCTGGTAACTAGAGATCCC
TCAGACCCTTTTAGTCAGTGTGGAAAATCTCTAGCAGTGGCGCCCGAACAGGGACTTGAAAGCGAAAGGG
AAACCAGAGGAGCTCTCTCGACGCAGGACTCGGCTTGCTGAAGCGCGCACGGCAAGAGGCGAGGGGCGGC
GACTGGTGAGTACGCCAAAAATTTTGACTAGCGGAGGCTAGAAGGAGAGAGATGGGTGCGAGAGCGTCAG
TATTAAGCGGGGGAGAATTAGATCGCGATGGGAAAAAATTCGGTTAAGGCCAGGGGGAAAGAAAAAATAT
AAATTAAAACATATAGTATGGGCAAGCAGGGAGCTAGAACGATTCGCAGTTAATCCTGGCCTGTTAGAAA
CATCAGAAGGCTGTAGACAAATACTGGGACAGCTACAACCATCCCTTCAGACAGGATCAGAAGAACTTAG
ATCATTATATAATACAGTAGCAACCCTCTATTGTGTGCATCAAAGGATAGAGATAAAAGACACCAAGGAA
GCTTTAGACAAGATAGAGGAAGAGCAAAACAAAAGTAAGACCACCGCACAGCAAGCGGCCGCTGATCTTC
AGACCTGGAGGAGGAGATATGAGGGACAATTGGAGAAGTGAATTATATAAATATAAAGTAGTAAAAATTG
AACCATTAGGAGTAGCACCCACCAAGGCAAAGAGAAGAGTGGTGCAGAGAGAAAAAAGAGCAGTGGGAAT
AGGAGCTTTGTTCCTTGGGTTCTTGGGAGCAGCAGGAAGCACTATGGGCGCAGCGTCAATGACGCTGACG
GTACAGGCCAGACAATTATTGTCTGGTATAGTGCAGCAGCAGAACAATTTGCTGAGGGCTATTGAGGCGC
AACAGCATCTGTTGCAACTCACAGTCTGGGGCATCAAGCAGCTCCAGGCAAGAATCCTGGCTGTGGAAAG
ATACCTAAAGGATCAACAGCTCCTGGGGATTTGGGGTTGCTCTGGAAAACTCATTTGCACCACTGCTGTG
CCTTGGAATGCTAGTTGGAGTAATAAATCTCTGGAACAGATTTGGAATCACACGACCTGGATGGAGTGGG
ACAGAGAAATTAACAATTACACAAGCTTAATACACTCCTTAATTGAAGAATCGCAAAACCAGCAAGAAAA
GAATGAACAAGAATTATTGGAATTAGATAAATGGGCAAGTTTGTGGAATTGGTTTAACATAACAAATTGG
CTGTGGTATATAAAATTATTCATAATGATAGTAGGAGGCTTGGTAGGTTTAAGAATAGTTTTTGCTGTAC
TTTCTATAGTGAATAGAGTTAGGCAGGGATATTCACCATTATCGTTTCAGACCCACCTCCCAACCCCGAG
GGGACCCGACAGGCCCGAAGGAATAGAAGAAGAAGGTGGAGAGAGAGACAGAGACAGATCCATTCGATTA
GTGAACGGATCTCGACGGTATCGGTTAACTTTTAAAAGAAAAGGGGGGATTGGGGGGTACAGTGCAGGGG
AAAGAATAGTAGACATAATAGCAACAGACATACAAACTAAAGAATTACAAAAACAAATTACAAAATTCAA
AATTTTATCGTCCAGTGTGGTGGAATTCTGCAGATATCACAACTTTGTATAGAAAAGTTGGCCTCCGCGC
CGGGTTTTGGCGCCTCCCGCGGGCGCCCCCCTCCTCACGGCGAGCGCTGCCACGTCAGACGAAGGGCGCA
GCGAGCGTCCTGATCCTTCCGCCCGGACGCTCAGGACAGCGGCCCGCTGCTCATAAGACTCGGCCTTAGA
ACCCCAGTATCAGCAGAAGGACATTTTAGGACGGGACTTGGGTGACTCTAGGGCACTGGTTTTCTTTCCA
GAGAGCGGAACAGGCGAGGAAAAGTAGTCCCTTCTCGGCGATTCTGCGGAGGGATCTCCGTGGGGCGGTG
AACGCCGATGATTATATAAGGACGCGCCGGGTGTGGCACAGCTAGTTCCGTCGCAGCCGGGATTTGGGTC
GCGGTTCTTGTTTGTGGATCGCTGTGATCGTCACTTGGTGAGTAGCGGGCTGCTGGGCTGGCCGGGGCTT
TCGTGGCCGCCGGGCCGCTCGGTGGGACGGAAGCGTGTGGAGAGACCGCCAAGGGCTGTAGTCTGGGTCC
GCGAGCAAGGTTGCCCTGAACTGGGGGTTGGGGGGAGCGCAGCAAAATGGCGGCTGTTCCCGAGTCTTGA
ATGGAAGACGCTTGTGAGGCGGGCTGTGAGGTCGTTGAAACAAGGTGGGGGGCATGGTGGGCGGCAAGAA
CCCAAGGTCTTGAGGCCTTCGCTAATGCGGGAAAGCTCTTATTCGGGTGAGATGGGCTGGGGCACCATCT
GGGGACCCTGACGTGAAGTTTGTCACTGACTGGAGAACTCGGTTTGTCGTCTGTTGCGGGGGCGGCAGTT
ATGGCGGTGCCGTTGGGCAGTGCACCCGTACCTTTGGGAGCGCGCGCCCTCGTCGTGTCGTGACGTCACC
CGTTCTGTTGGCTTATAATGCAGGGTGGGGCCACCTGCCGGTAGGTGTGCGGTAGGCTTTTCTCCGTCGC
AGGACGCAGGGTTCGGGCCTAGGGTAGGCTCTCCTGAATCGACAGGCGCCGGACCTCTGGTGAGGGGAGG
GATAAGTGAGGCGTCAGTTTCTTTGGTCGGTTTTATGTACCTATCTTCTTAAGTAGCTGAAGCTCCGGTT
TTGAACTATGCGCTCGGGGTTGGCGAGTGTGTTTTGTGAAGTTTTTTAGGCACCTTTTGAAATGTAATCA
TTTGGGTCAATATGTAATTTTCAGTGTTAGACTAGTAAATTGTCCGCTAAATTCTGGCCGTTTTTGGCTT
TTTTGTTAGACGGCCAACTTTTGTATACAAAGTGGGCCACCATGGGAATCCCGCTGCTGAACGCTAAACA
GATTCTGGGACAGCTGGACGGCGGGAGCGTGGCAGTCCTGCCTGTGGTCGACTCCACCAATCAGTACCTG
CTGGATCGAATCGGCGAGCTGAAGAGTGGGGATGCTTGCATTGCAGAATATCAGCAGGCAGGGAGAGGAA
GCAGAGGGAGGAAATGGTTCTCTCCTTTTGGAGCTAACCTGTACCTGAGTATGTTTTGGCGCCTGAAGCG
GGGACCAGCAGCAATCGGCCTGGGCCCGGTCATCGGAATTGTCATGGCAGAAGCGCTGCGAAAGCTGGGA
GCAGACAAGGTGCGAGTCAAATGGCCCAATGACCTGTATCTGCAGGATAGAAAGCTGGCAGGCATCCTGG
TGGAGCTGGCCGGAATAACAGGCGATGCTGCACAGATCGTCATTGGCGCCGGGATTAACGTGGCTATGAG
GCGCGTGGAGGAAAGCGTGGTCAATCAGGGCTGGATCACACTGCAGGAAGCAGGGATTAACCTGGACAGG
AATACTCTGGCCGCTATGCTGATCCGAGAGCTGCGGGCAGCCCTGGAACTGTTCGAGCAGGAAGGCCTGG
CTCCATATCTGTCACGGTGGGAGAAGCTGGATAACTTCATCAATAGACCCGTGAAGCTGATCATTGGGGA
CAAAGAGATTTTCGGGATTAGCCGGGGGATTGATAAACAGGGAGCCCTGCTGCTGGAACAGGACGGAGTT
ATCAAACCCTGGATGGGCGGAGAAATCAGTCTGCGGTCTGCCGAAAAGGCTAGCGGCAAGCCCATCCCCA
ACCCCCTGCTGGGCCTGGACAGCACCACAAGTTTGTACAAAAAAGTTGGCATGGCCGAGGCGGTCGCGGC
TCCGATTTCTCCGTGGACGATGGCAGCCACGATTCAGGCCATGGAGAGGAAGATTGAATCGCAGGCTGCT
CGCCTGCTTTCCCTAGAAGGTCGAACCGGGATGGCCGAGAAGAAGCTGGCTGATTGCGAGAAGACAGCTG
TGGAGTTCGGGAACCAGCTGGAGGGCAAGTGGGCCGTGCTGGGGACCCTGCTGCAGGAGTACGGGCTGCT
GCAGAGGCGGCTGGAGAACGTGGAGAACCTGCTGCGCAACAGGAACTTCTGGATCCTGCGGCTGCCCCCG
GGCAGCAAGGGGGAGTCCCCTAAGGAGTGGGGCAAGCTGGAGGACTGGCAGAAGGAGCTCTACAAGCACG
TGATGAGGGGCAACTACGAGACGCTGGTCTCCCTGGACTACGCCATCTCCAAGCCCGAGGTCCTCTCCCA
GATTGAACAAGGGAAGGAGCCCTGCAACTGGCGCCGCCCTGGCCCCAAGATTCCAGATGTTCCTGTGGAC
CCCAGTCCAGGCTCGGGGCCCCCAGTTCCCGCCCCAGACCTCTTGATGCAGATCAAGCAGGAGGGTGAGC
TCCAGCTCCAGGAGCAGCAGGCCCTGGGCGTGGAGGCGTGGGCAGCCGGGCAGCCAGATATTGGGGAGGA
GCCCTGGGGCCTCAGCCAGCTGGATTCCGGAGCAGGAGACATCTCCACGGATGCCACCTCTGGTGTCCAT
TCCAACTTTTCCACCACCATCCCGCCCACCTCCTGGCAAACGGATCTCCCTCCCCACCATCCCTCTTCAG
CATGCTCGGACGGGACCCTGAAGCTCAACACAGCAGCCTCCACGGAAGCAGATGTAAAAATTGTAATAAA
AACAGAAGTCCAGGAAGAGGAGGTGGTGGCCACACCCGTACATCCTACTGACCTAGAGGCTCACGGGACC
CTGTTTGGACCAGGCCAAGCCACACGGTTCTTCCCTAGTCCTGCCCAGGAAGGAGCCTGGGAAAGCCAGG
GCAGCTCCTTCCCCAGCCAGGACCCTGTGCTGGGGCTGCGAGAGCCCGCCCGGCCTGAGAGGGACATGGG
TGAGCTCAGTCCTGCTGTGGCCCAGGAGGAGACCCCTCCTGGGGACTGGCTCTTCGGAGGGGTCCGGTGG
GGCTGGAATTTCCGGTGTAAACCGCCAGTGGGCCTGAACCCGAGGACGGGGCCCGAGGGGCTTCCTTACT
CCTCCCCGGACAACGGAGAGGCCATCTTGGACCCCAGCCAGGCCCCAAGGCCATTCAACGAACCCTGTAA
ATACCCTGGCCGGACCAAAGGCTTTGGCCACAAGCCAGGGCTGAAGAAGCACCCCGCGGCGCCCCCCGGG
GGCCGGCCCTTCACCTGCGCCACGTGTGGGAAGAGCTTCCAGCTGCAAGTCAGCCTGAGCGCGCACCAGC
GCAGCTGTGGGGCGCCCGACGGGTCGGGCCCGGGCACAGGCGGTGGCGGCAGCGGCAGTGGCGGCGGCGG
TGGCGGCAGCGGTGGGGGCAGCGCACGGGATGGCAGCGCCCTTCGGTGTGGGGAGTGCGGCCGTTGCTTC
ACGCGCCCCGCGCACCTCATCCGCCATCGCATGCTGCACACCGGCGAGCGGCCCTTCCCCTGCACCGAGT
GTGAGAAGCGCTTCACCGAACGCTCCAAGCTCATCGACCACTACCGAACGCACACGGGCGTGCGGCCCTT
CACCTGCACCGTCTGCGGCAAAAGCTTCATCCGCAAGGACCACCTCCGCAAGCACCAGCGCAACCATGCA
GCGGGCGCCAAGACCCCGGCCCGAGGCCAGCCACTCCCGACGCCGCCCGCACCTCCTGATCCCTTCAAGA
GCCCCGCCTCCAAAGGACCTTTGGCCTCCACAGACCTTGTGACCGACTGGACTTGTGGCCTCAGCGTCCT
GGGACCCACCGATGGCGGGGACATGTGACCAACTTTCTTGTACAAAGTGGTGATATCCAGCACAGTGGCG
GCCGCTCGACAATCAACCTCTGGATTACAAAATTTGTGAAAGATTGACTGGTATTCTTAACTATGTTGCT
CCTTTTACGCTATGTGGATACGCTGCTTTAATGCCTTTGTATCATGCTATTGCTTCCCGTATGGCTTTCA
TTTTCTCCTCCTTGTATAAATCCTGGTTGCTGTCTCTTTATGAGGAGTTGTGGCCCGTTGTCAGGCAACG
TGGCGTGGTGTGCACTGTGTTTGCTGACGCAACCCCCACTGGTTGGGGCATTGCCACCACCTGTCAGCTC
CTTTCCGGGACTTTCGCTTTCCCCCTCCCTATTGCCACGGCGGAACTCATCGCCGCCTGCCTTGCCCGCT
GCTGGACAGGGGCTCGGCTGTTGGGCACTGACAATTCCGTGGTGTTGTCGGGGAAGCTGACGTCCTTTCC
ATGGCTGCTCGCCTGTGTTGCCACCTGGATTCTGCGCGGGACGTCCTTCTGCTACGTCCCTTCGGCCCTC
AATCCAGCGGACCTTCCTTCCCGCGGCCTGCTGCCGGCTCTGCGGCCTCTTCCGCGTCTTCGCCTTCGCC
CTCAGACGAGTCGGATCTCCCTTTGGGCCGCCTCCCCGCCTGGAATTCTACCGGGTAGGGGAGGCGCTTT
TCCCAAGGCAGTCTGGAGCATGCGCTTTAGCAGCCCCGCTGGGCACTTGGCGCTACACAAGTGGCCTCTG
GCCTCGCACACATTCCACATCCACCGGTAGGCGCCAACCGGCTCCGTTCTTTGGTGGCCCCTTCGCGCCA
CCTTCTACTCCTCCCCTAGTCAGGAAGTTCCCCCCCGCCCCGCAGCTCGCGTCGTGCAGGACGTGACAAA
TGGAAGTAGCACGTCTCACTAGTCTCGTGCAGATGGACAGCACCGCTGAGCAATGGAAGCGGGTAGGCCT
TTGGGGCAGCGGCCAATAGCAGCTTTGCTCCTTCGCTTTCTGGGCTCAGAGGCTGGGAAGGGGTGGGTCC
GGGGGCGGGCTCAGGGGCGGGCTCAGGGGCGGGGCGGGCGCCCGAAGGTCCTCCGGAGGCCCGGCATTCT
GCACGCTTCAAAAGCGCACGTCTGCCGCGCTGTTCTCCTCTTCCTCATCTCCGGGCCTTTCGACCTGCAG
CCCAAGCTTACCATGACCGAGTACAAGCCCACGGTGCGCCTCGCCACCCGCGACGACGTCCCCAGGGCCG
TACGCACCCTCGCCGCCGCGTTCGCCGACTACCCCGCCACGCGCCACACCGTCGATCCGGACCGCCACAT
CGAGCGGGTCACCGAGCTGCAAGAACTCTTCCTCACGCGCGTCGGGCTCGACATCGGCAAGGTGTGGGTC
GCGGACGACGGCGCCGCGGTGGCGGTCTGGACCACGCCGGAGAGCGTCGAAGCGGGGGCGGTGTTCGCCG
AGATCGGCCCGCGCATGGCCGAGTTGAGCGGTTCCCGGCTGGCCGCGCAGCAACAGATGGAAGGCCTCCT
GGCGCCGCACCGGCCCAAGGAGCCCGCGTGGTTCCTGGCCACCGTCGGCGTCTCGCCCGACCACCAGGGC
AAGGGTCTGGGCAGCGCCGTCGTGCTCCCCGGAGTGGAGGCGGCCGAGCGCGCCGGGGTGCCCGCCTTCC
TGGAGACCTCCGCGCCCCGCAACCTCCCCTTCTACGAGCGGCTCGGCTTCACCGTCACCGCCGACGTCGA
GGTGCCCGAAGGACCGCGCACCTGGTGCATGACCCGCAAGCCCGGTGCCTGACGCCCGCCCCACGACCCG
CAGCGCCCGACCGAAAGGAGCGCACGACCCCATGCATCTCGAGGGCCCGGTACCTTTAAGACCAATGACT
TACAAGGCAGCTGTAGATCTTAGCCACTTTTTAAAAGAAAAGGGGGGACTGGAAGGGCTAGCTCACTCCC
AACGAAGACAAGATCTGCTTTTTGCTTGTACTGGGTCTCTCTGGTTAGACCAGATCTGAGCCTGGGAGCT
CTCTGGCTAACTAGGGAACCCACTGCTTAAGCCTCAATAAAGCTTGCCTTGAGTGCTTCAAGTAGTGTGT
GCCCGTCTGTTGTGTGACTCTGGTAACTAGAGATCCCTCAGACCCTTTTAGTCAGTGTGGAAAATCTCTA
GCAGTAGTAGTTCATGTCATCTTATTATTCAGTATTTATAACTTGCAAAGAAATGAATATCAGAGAGTGA
GAGGAACTTGTTTATTGCAGCTTATAATGGTTACAAATAAAGCAATAGCATCACAAATTTCACAAATAAA
GCATTTTTTTCACTGCATTCTAGTTGTGGTTTGTCCAAACTCATCAATGTATCTTATCATGTCTGGCTCT
AGCTATCCCGCCCCTAACTCCGCCCATCCCGCCCCTAACTCCGCCCAGTTCCGCCCATTCTCCGCCCCAT
GGCTGACTAATTTTTTTTATTTATGCAGAGGCCGAGGCCGCCTCGGCCTCTGAGCTATTCCAGAAGTAGT
GAGGAGGCTTTTTTGGAGGCCTAGGGACGTACCCAATTCGCCCTATAGTGAGTCGTATTACGCGCGCTCA
CTGGCCGTCGTTTTACAACGTCGTGACTGGGAAAACCCTGGCGTTACCCAACTTAATCGCCTTGCAGCAC
ATCCCCCTTTCGCCAGCTGGCGTAATAGCGAAGAGGCCCGCACCGATCGCCCTTCCCAACAGTTGCGCAG
CCTGAATGGCGAATGGG
[124 nt withheld, positions 10938-11061]
C
[91 nt withheld, positions 11063-11153]
A
[49 nt withheld, positions 11155-11203]
CCTTTGACGTTGGAGTCCACGTTCTTT
[37 nt withheld, positions 11231-11267]
ACCCTATCTCGGTCTATTCTTTTGATTTATAAGGGATTTTGCCGATTTCGGCCTATTGGTTAAAAAATGA
GCTGATTTAACAAAAATTTAACGCGAATTTTAACAAAATATTAACGCTTACAATTT
Features (pLannotate 1.2.2; 32 found; start..end, strand, type, name):
     26..130     +  promoter       AmpR promoter: bla
    131..991     +  CDS            AmpR: β-lactamase; bla; confers resistance to ampicillin, carbenicillin, and related antibiotics
   1162..1750    +  rep_origin     ori: high-copy-number ColE1/pMB1/pBR322/pUC origin of replication
   1933..2025    +  CDS            lacI (fragment): lac repressor; lacI; The lac repressor binds to the lac operator to inhibit transcription in E. coli. This inhibition can be relieved by adding lactose or isopropyl-β-D-thiogalactopyranoside (IPTG).
   2038..2059    +  protein_bind   CAP binding site: CAP binding activates transcription in the presence of cAMP. E. coli catabolite activator protein
   2074..2104    +  promoter       lac promoter: promoter for the E. coli lac operon
   2108..2130    +  protein_bind   lac operator (fragment): The lac repressor binds to the lac operator to inhibit transcription in E. coli. This inhibition can be relieved by adding lactose or isopropyl-β-D-thiogalactopyranoside (IPTG). lac repressor encoded by lacI
   2173..2191    +  promoter       T3 promoter: promoter for bacteriophage T3 RNA polymerase
   2219..2445    +  promoter       RSV promoter: Rous sarcoma virus enhancer/promoter
   2446..2626    +  LTR            5' LTR (truncated): truncated 5' long terminal repeat (LTR) from HIV-1
   2673..2798    +  misc_feature   HIV-1 Ψ: packaging signal of human immunodeficiency virus type 1
   2782..3145    +  CDS            HIV-1 gag (fragment): gag protein from human immunodeficiency virus 1; gag
   3291..3524    +  misc_feature   RRE: The Rev response element (RRE) of HIV-1 allows for Rev-dependent mRNA export from the nucleus to the cytoplasm.
   3901..4001    +  CDS            Rev (fragment): human immunodeficiency virus 1 (HIV-1) Rev protein; rev; enhances nuclear export of unspliced and incompletely spliced viral mRNAs
   4020..4136    +  misc_feature   cPPT/CTS: central polypurine tract and central termination sequence of HIV-1
   4170..4190    +  protein_bind   attB4: mutant version of attB; core recombination site for the Gateway® BP reaction BP Clonase™
   4190..5401    +  promoter       UbC promoter: human ubiquitin C promoter
   5405..5423    -  protein_bind   attB5 (fragment): mutant version of attB; core recombination site for the Gateway® BP reaction BP Clonase™
   5438..6208    +  CDS            miniTurbo: N-terminally truncated mutant of the E. coli biotin ligase BioID engineered for improved catalytic efficiency (Branon et al., 2018)
   6258..6275    +  protein_bind   attB1 (fragment): mutant version of attB; core recombination site for the Gateway® BP reaction BP Clonase™
   6281..8215    +  CDS            ZNF746: ZN746_HUMAN - Also known as PARIS. Experimental evidence at protein level: Swiss-Prot protein existence level 1. Transcription repressor that specifically binds to the 5'- TATTTT[T/G]-3' consensus sequence on promoters and repress transcription of PGC-1-alpha (PPARGC1A), thereby playing a role in regulation of neuron death. From Homo sapiens (Human).
   8223..8240    -  protein_bind   attB2 (fragment): mutant version of attB; core recombination site for the Gateway® BP reaction BP Clonase™
   8271..8859    +  misc_feature   WPRE: woodchuck hepatitis virus posttranscriptional regulatory element
   8873..9372    +  promoter       PGK promoter: mouse phosphoglycerate kinase 1 promoter
   9393..9992    +  CDS            PuroR: puromycin N-acetyltransferase; pac from Streptomyces alboniger; confers resistance to puromycin
  10060..10197   +  CDS            nef (fragment): NEF_HV1LA - Experimental evidence at protein level: Swiss-Prot protein existence level 1. Extracellular Nef protein targets CD4(+) T-lymphocytes for apoptosis by interacting with CXCR4 surface receptors. From Human immunodeficiency virus type 1 group M subtype B (isolate Lai) (HIV-1).
  10183..10363   +  LTR            5' LTR (truncated): truncated 5' long terminal repeat (LTR) from HIV-1
  10435..10556   +  polyA_signal   SV40 poly(A) signal: SV40 polyadenylation signal
  10596..10731   +  rep_origin     SV40 ori: SV40 origin of replication
  10752..10770   -  promoter       T7 promoter: promoter for bacteriophage T7 RNA polymerase
  10778..10933   +  CDS            lacZα (fragment): LacZα fragment of β-galactosidase; lacZ fragment
  10938..11366   +  rep_origin     f1 ori (sequence partly withheld): f1 bacteriophage origin of replication; arrow indicates direction of (+) strand synthesis
