[The description below was written by a language model from this plasmid's Addgene catalogue record and pLannotate feature annotations shown in this document.]
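Description:
p663-UBC-miniTurbo-V5-ZNF746 is a lentiviral expression plasmid built on the pDest663 destination backbone by Gateway recombination, designed to express human ZNF746 (also known as PARIS) fused at its N terminus to the miniTurbo biotin ligase and a V5 epitope. In bacteria it is maintained through a high-copy ColE1/pUC-type origin and selected with ampicillin via the β-lactamase gene. An f1 origin and remnants of a lac/lacZα cloning region with T3 and T7 promoters are also present in the backbone. The viral portion has the layout of a third-generation transfer vector. An RSV promoter drives a truncated HIV-1 5' LTR, followed by the Ψ packaging signal with a gag fragment, the Rev response element for Rev-dependent RNA export, and the cPPT/CTS. A second truncated LTR and an SV40 polyadenylation signal lie downstream, along with an SV40 origin.

Between the LTRs, residual attB4, attB5, attB1 and attB2 sites mark a multi-fragment Gateway assembly that joined the human ubiquitin C (UbC) promoter, the miniTurbo coding sequence and the ZNF746 open reading frame. The V5 tag is listed in the catalogue entry but is not separately annotated in the feature table; a short unannotated gap lies between miniTurbo and attB1. A WPRE follows the fusion to enhance transcript expression, and a separate mouse PGK promoter drives puromycin N-acetyltransferase so that transduced mammalian cells can be selected with puromycin. The construct is intended for proximity-dependent biotinylation experiments, in which miniTurbo labels proteins near ZNF746 so they can be captured and identified. ZNF746 is annotated as a transcriptional repressor, and the associated study concerned its relationship to NRF2.
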