Addgene plasmid #207819: p663-UBC-miniTurbo-V5-ZNF746
Purpose: N-terminal tagged ZNF746 for miniTurbo proximity experiments
Depositing lab: Ben Major. Depositing organization: Washington University in Saint Louis. Publication: Proximity proteomic analysis of the NRF family reveals the Parkinson's disease protein ZNF746/PARIS as a co-complexed repressor of NRF2. LaPak KM, Saeidi S, Bok I, Wamsley NT, Plutzer IB, Bhatt DP, Luo J, Ashrafi G, Ben Major M. Sci Signal. 2023 Dec 12;16(815):eadi9018. doi: 10.1126/scisignal.adi9018. Epub 2023 Dec 12. PubMed 38085818.
Backbone
  Vector backbone: pDest663
  Backbone manufacturer: PEL
  Vector type: Lentiviral
  Selectable markers: Puromycin
Growth in bacteria
  Bacterial resistance: Ampicillin, 100 μg/mL
  Growth temperature: 30°C
  Growth strain: NEB Stable
  Copy number: High Copy
Gene/Insert
  Gene/Insert name: miniTurbo-V5-ZNF746 (alt name: PARIS)
  Species: H. sapiens (human)
  Entrez Gene: ZNF746 (a.k.a. PARIS)
  Promoter: UBC
  Tag / fusion protein: miniTurbo-V5 (N terminal on insert)
  Cloning method: Gateway Cloning
Terms and licenses: Academic/Nonprofit Terms; Industry Terms: Not Available to Industry
How to cite: p663-UBC-miniTurbo-V5-ZNF746 was a gift from Ben Major (Addgene plasmid # 207819 ; http://n2t.net/addgene:207819 ; RRID:Addgene_207819)
